Addgene plasmid #34687: K44A dynamin 2 pEGFP
Depositing lab: Sandra Schmid.
Backbone
  Vector backbone: pEGFP-N1
  Vector type: Mammalian Expression
Growth in bacteria
  Bacterial resistance: Kanamycin, 50 μg/mL
  Growth temperature: 37°C
  Growth strain: DH5alpha
  Copy number: High Copy
Gene/Insert
  Gene/Insert name: dynamin 2
  Species: R. norvegicus (rat)
  Mutation: K44A
  Entrez Gene: Dnm2 (a.k.a. DYIIAAB)
  Tag / fusion protein: EGFP (C terminal on insert)
Terms and licenses: Academic/Nonprofit Terms; Industry Terms: Not Available to Industry
How to cite: K44A dynamin 2 pEGFP was a gift from Sandra Schmid (Addgene plasmid # 34687 ; http://n2t.net/addgene:34687 ; RRID:Addgene_34687)
