[The description below was written by a language model from this plasmid's Addgene catalogue record and pLannotate feature annotations shown in this document.]
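Description:
K44A dynamin 2 pEGFP is a mammalian expression plasmid built on the pEGFP-N1 backbone that encodes rat dynamin 2 (Dnm2) carrying the K44A substitution, fused at its C terminus to EGFP. The sequenced record is about 7.4 kb. The dynamin 2 coding sequence sits between two remnants of the multiple cloning site, downstream of the human cytomegalovirus immediate early enhancer and promoter. It is followed by the mammalian codon-optimized EGFP coding sequence and an SV40 polyadenylation signal, so transfected cells produce a single fluorescent fusion protein from a strong constitutive promoter.

The plasmid is propagated in E. coli through a high-copy ColE1/pUC-type origin and selected with kanamycin. The Tn5 aminoglycoside phosphotransferase gene (NeoR/KanR) is preceded by both a bacterial (bla) promoter and the SV40 enhancer/early promoter and is terminated by the HSV TK polyadenylation signal. The same marker therefore confers kanamycin resistance in bacteria and G418 resistance in mammalian cells, which allows stable lines to be selected. An f1 origin is also present and permits single-stranded DNA production. The short annotated fragments of large T antigen, ble and the bGH poly(A) signal are most likely partial sequence matches within backbone regions rather than functional elements.

The record does not state an intended purpose. From general knowledge, lysine 44 lies in the GTP-binding region of dynamin's GTPase domain, and K44A mutants are widely used as dominant-negative inhibitors of dynamin-dependent membrane fission. A construct like this is typically used to block dynamin-dependent endocytosis and related vesicle trafficking, with the EGFP tag identifying expressing cells and showing where the mutant protein localizes.
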