Features (pLannotate 1.2.2; 16 found; start..end, strand, type, name):
     73..376     +  enhancer       CMV enhancer: human cytomegalovirus immediate early enhancer
    377..580     +  promoter       CMV promoter: human cytomegalovirus (CMV) immediate early promoter
    603..639     +  misc_feature   MCS (fragment): multiple cloning site
    646..3255    +  CDS            Dnm2: DYN2_RAT - Also known as Dyn2. Experimental evidence at protein level: Swiss-Prot protein existence level 1. Microtubule-associated force-producing protein involved in producing microtubule bundles and able to bind and hydrolyze GTP. Plays a role in the regulation of neuron morphology, axon growth and formation of neuronal growth cones (PubMed:21210813). Plays an important role in vesicular trafficking processes, in particular endocytosis (PubMed:19995918). Involved in cytokinesis (PubMed:21195118). Regulates maturation of apoptotic cell corpse- containing phagosomes by recruiting PIK3C3 to th
   3281..3317    +  misc_feature   MCS (fragment): multiple cloning site
   3331..4050    +  CDS            EGFP: the original enhanced GFP (Yang et al., 1996) mammalian codon-optimized
   4067..4150    +  CDS            large T antigen (fragment): large T antigen from SV40 (simian virus 40)
   4173..4294    +  polyA_signal   SV40 poly(A) signal: SV40 polyadenylation signal
   4328..4756    -  rep_origin     f1 ori (sequence partly withheld): f1 bacteriophage origin of replication; arrow indicates direction of (+) strand synthesis
   4783..4887    +  promoter       AmpR promoter: bla
   4889..5246    +  promoter       SV40 promoter: SV40 enhancer and early promoter
   5281..6075    +  CDS            NeoR/KanR: aminoglycoside phosphotransferase from Tn5; aph(3')-II (or nptII); confers resistance to neomycin, kanamycin, and G418 (Geneticin®)
   6096..6248    +  CDS            ble (fragment): BLE_KLEPN - Experimental evidence at protein level: Swiss-Prot protein existence level 1. Binding protein with a strong affinity to the bleomycin family of antibiotics. Binds to CL990; an antimitotic-antibiotic compound. From Klebsiella pneumoniae.
   6307..6354    +  polyA_signal   HSV TK poly(A) signal: herpes simplex virus thymidine kinase polyadenylation signal (Cole and Stacy, 1985)
   6445..6461    -  polyA_signal   bGH poly(A) signal (fragment): bovine growth hormone polyadenylation signal
   6683..7271    +  rep_origin     ori: high-copy-number ColE1/pMB1/pBR322/pUC origin of replication
>Addgene plasmid #34687 | K44A dynamin 2 pEGFP | addgene full sequence | sequence record 199732 | Addgene NGS Result
ACCGCCATGCATTAGTTATTAATAGTAATCAATTACGGGGTCATTAGTTCATAGCCCATATATGGAGTTC
CGCGTTACATAACTTACGGTAAATGGCCCGCCTGGCTGACCGCCCAACGACCCCCGCCCATTGACGTCAA
TAATGACGTATGTTCCCATAGTAACGCCAATAGGGACTTTCCATTGACGTCAATGGGTGGAGTATTTACG
GTAAACTGCCCACTTGGCAGTACATCAAGTGTATCATATGCCAAGTACGCCCCCTATTGACGTCAATGAC
GGTAAATGGCCCGCCTGGCATTATGCCCAGTACATGACCTTATGGGACTTTCCTACTTGGCAGTACATCT
ACGTATTAGTCATCGCTATTACCATGGTGATGCGGTTTTGGCAGTACATCAATGGGCGTGGATAGCGGTT
TGACTCACGGGGATTTCCAAGTCTCCACCCCATTGACGTCAATGGGAGTTTGTTTTGGCACCAAAATCAA
CGGGACTTTCCAAAATGTCGTAACAACTCCGCCCCATTGACGCAAATGGGCGGTAGGCGTGTACGGTGGG
AGGTCTATATAAGCAGAGCTGGTTTAGTGAACCGTCAGATCCGCTAGCGCTACCGGACTCAGATCTCGAG
CTCAAGCTTGGCACCATGGGCAACCGCGGGATGGAAGAGCTCATCCCGCTGGTTAACAAGCTGCAGGACG
CCTTCAGCTCCATCGGTCAGAGCTGCCACCTGGACCTGCCGCAGATCGCCGTGGTGGGCGGCCAGAGCGC
CGGCGCGAGTTCGGTGCTCGAGAACTTCGTGGGCCGGGACTTCCTTCCACGAGGATCAGGAATTGTCACC
CGGAGGCCTCTCATTCTGCAGCTCATCTTTTCCAAAACAGAATATGCGGAGTTTTTGCACTGCAAGTCCA
AAAAGTTTACAGACTTTGATGAAGTCCGGCAGGAGATCGAAGCAGAGACTGACCGGGTCACAGGCACCAA
CAAAGGCATCTCCCCGGTGCCCATCAACCTTCGGGTCTATTCACCACACGTGTTGAACTTGACCCTCATC
GACCTCCCAGGCATCACTAAGGTGCCAGTGGGGGACCAGCCACCAGACATCGAGTACCAGATCAAGGACA
TGATCCTGCAGTTTATCAGCCGGGAGAGCAGCCTCATTCTTGCCGTCACACCTGCCAACATGGACTTGGC
CAACTCGGATGCCCTCAAGCTGGCCAAGGAGGTGGACCCCCAAGGCCTGCGGACCATTGGTGTCATCACC
AAGCTAGACCTGATGGATGAAGGCACAGATGCCAGGGATGTCCTGGAGAACAAGCTCCTGCCCTTGAGAA
GAGGCTACATCGGCGTGGTTAACCGCAGCCAGAAAGACATCGAGGGCAGAAAGGACATCCGGGCAGCTCT
GGCAGCTGAGAGGAAATTCTTCCTCTCCCACCCAGCCTACCGGCACATGGCTGACCGCATGGGTACCCCA
CACTTGCAGAAAACACTGAACCAGCAACTGACCAACCACATCCGGGAGTCACTGCCAACCCTGCGCAGCA
AGCTGCAGAGCCAACTGCTGTCCCTGGAGAAGGAAGTGGAAGAGTACAAGAATTTCCGGCCTGACGACCC
CACACGCAAGACCAAAGCCCTGCTGCAGATGGTCCAGCAGTTTGGAGTGGACTTTGAGAAGCGAATCGAA
GGCTCTGGAGATCAAGTCGACACCCTGGAGCTGTCTGGGGGCGCCCGCATCAATCGCATCTTCCACGAGC
GCTTTCCCTTTGAGCTGGTGAAGATGGAGTTTGACGAGAAAGACCTCCGAAGAGAGATCAGCTACGCCAT
TAAGAACATCCACGGAGTCAGGACGGGGCTCTTCACCCCCGACATGGCCTTTGAAGCCATCGTGAAAAAA
CAACTTGTAAAGCTCAAAGAGCCGAGTTTGAAGTGTGTTGACCTGGTGGTGTCGGAGCTAGCCACGGTCA
TTAAAAAGTGTGCTGAGAAGCTCAGTTCCTACCCCCGCCTTCGAGAGGAGACCGAACGCATTGTCACCAC
CTACATCAGGGAGCGAGAAGGGAGAACCAAGGACCAGATCCTTCTCCTGATTGACATTGAGCAGTCCTAC
ATCAACACAAACCATGAAGACTTCATTGGATTTGCCAATGCCCAGCAGAGGAGCACGCAGCTGAACAAGA
AGAGGGCCATACCTAACCAGGGGGAGATCTTGGTGATCCGCAGGGGCTGGTTGACCATCAACAACATCAG
CTTGATGAAAGGCGGTTCCAAGGAGTACTGGTTCGTGCTGACTGCTGAGTCGTTGTCTTGGTACAAGGAT
GAAGAGGAAAAAGAAAAGAAGTACATGCTGCCACTAGACAACCTCAAAATACGGGATGTGGAGAAGGGCT
TCATGTCCAACAAGCATGTGTTTGCCATCTTCAACACAGAGCAGAGGAACGTCTACAAGGACCTGCGACA
GATCGAACTGGCTTGTGACTCCCAGGAAGATGTGGACAGCTGGAAGGCTTCGTTCCTGCGAGCTGGGGTC
TACCCAGAGAAGGACCAGGCAGAGAACGAGGATGGAGCACAAGAGAACACCTTCTCCATGGACCCGCAGC
TGGAGCGGCAGGTGGAGACCATCCGCAACTTGGTGGACTCCTATGTGGCCATCATCAACAAGTCCATCCG
GGACCTCATGCCAAAGACCATCATGCACCTCATGATCAACAACACAAAGGCCTTCATCCACCATGAGCTG
CTAGCCTACCTGTACTCATCAGCAGACCAGAGCAGCCTCATGGAGGAGTCAGCTGAGCAGGCTCAGCGGC
GGGACGATATGCTGCGCATGTACCATGCACTCAAGGAAGCGCTCAACATCATTGGGGACATCAGCACCAG
CACCGTGTCCACGCCTGTGCCCCCACCTGTCGATGATACTTGGCTCCAGAACACCAGCAGCCACAGCCCC
ACTCCACAGCGCAGACCTGTGTCCAGCGTGCACCCGCCGGGCCGCCCACCCGCAGTGCGGGGCCCCACAC
CGGGGCCTCCCCTCATTCCTATGCCTGTGGGGGCCACATCCTCCTTCTCGGCACCCCCCATCCCATCCCG
GCCTGGACCACAGAATGTGTTTGCCAACAATGACCCCTTCTCTGCGCCACCTCAGATACCGTCTCGGCCA
GCACGGATTCCCCCTGGGATCCCTCCAGGAGTGCCCAGCAGAAGAGCGCCTGCTGCGCCCAGCCGGCCCA
CCATTATCCGCCCAGCCGAGCCGTCCCTGCTCGACGCTGCAGGGGACAGTGTTCTGGGGGGAATTCTGCA
GTCGACGGTACCGCGGGCCCGGGATCCACCGGTCGCCACCATGGTGAGCAAGGGCGAGGAGCTGTTCACC
GGGGTGGTGCCCATCCTGGTCGAGCTGGACGGCGACGTAAACGGCCACAAGTTCAGCGTGTCCGGCGAGG
GCGAGGGCGATGCCACCTACGGCAAGCTGACCCTGAAGTTCATCTGCACCACCGGCAAGCTGCCCGTGCC
CTGGCCCACCCTCGTGACCACCCTGACCTACGGCGTGCAGTGCTTCAGCCGCTACCCCGACCACATGAAG
CAGCACGACTTCTTCAAGTCCGCCATGCCCGAAGGCTACGTCCAGGAGCGCACCATCTTCTTCAAGGACG
ACGGCAACTACAAGACCCGCGCCGAGGTGAAGTTCGAGGGCGACACCCTGGTGAACCGCATCGAGCTGAA
GGGCATCGACTTCAAGGAGGACGGCAACATCCTGGGGCACAAGCTGGAGTACAACTACAACAGCCACAAC
GTCTATATCATGGCCGACAAGCAGAAGAACGGCATCAAGGTGAACTTCAAGATCCGCCACAACATCGAGG
ACGGCAGCGTGCAGCTCGCCGACCACTACCAGCAGAACACCCCCATCGGCGACGGCCCCGTGCTGCTGCC
CGACAACCACTACCTGAGCACCCAGTCCGCCCTGAGCAAAGACCCCAACGAGAAGCGCGATCACATGGTC
CTGCTGGAGTTCGTGACCGCCGCCGGGATCACTCTCGGCATGGACGAGCTGTACAAGTAAAGCGGCCGCG
ACTCTAGATCATAATCAGCCATACCACATTTGTAGAGGTTTTACTTGCTTTAAAAAACCTCCCACACCTC
CCCCTGAACCTGAAACATAAAATGAATGCAATTGTTGTTGTTAACTTGTTTATTGCAGCTTATAATGGTT
ACAAATAAAGCAATAGCATCACAAATTTCACAAATAAAGCATTTTTTTCACTGCATTCTAGTTGTGGTTT
GTCCAAACTCATCAATGTATCTTAAGGCGTAAATTGTAAGCGTTAATATTTTGTTAAAATTCGCGTTAAA
TTTTTGTTAAATCAGCTCATTTTTTAACCAATAGGCCGAAATCGGCAAAATCCCTTATAAATCAAAAGAA
TAGACCGAGATAGGGT
[37 nt withheld, positions 4427-4463]
AAAGAACGTGGACTCCAACGTCAAAGG
[49 nt withheld, positions 4491-4539]
T
[91 nt withheld, positions 4541-4631]
G
[124 nt withheld, positions 4633-4756]
CAGGTGGCACTTTTCGGGGAAATGTGCGCGGAACCCCTATTTGTTTATTTTTCTAAATACATTCAAATAT
GTATCCGCTCATGAGACAATAACCCTGATAAATGCTTCAATAATATTGAAAAAGGAAGAGTCCTGAGGCG
GAAAGAACCAGCTGTGGAATGTGTGTCAGTTAGGGTGTGGAAAGTCCCCAGGCTCCCCAGCAGGCAGAAG
TATGCAAAGCATGCATCTCAATTAGTCAGCAACCAGGTGTGGAAAGTCCCCAGGCTCCCCAGCAGGCAGA
AGTATGCAAAGCATGCATCTCAATTAGTCAGCAACCATAGTCCCGCCCCTAACTCCGCCCATCCCGCCCC
TAACTCCGCCCAGTTCCGCCCATTCTCCGCCCCATGGCTGACTAATTTTTTTTATTTATGCAGAGGCCGA
GGCCGCCTCGGCCTCTGAGCTATTCCAGAAGTAGTGAGGAGGCTTTTTTGGAGGCCTAGGCTTTTGCAAA
GATCGATCAAGAGACAGGATGAGGATCGTTTCGCATGATTGAACAAGATGGATTGCACGCAGGTTCTCCG
GCCGCTTGGGTGGAGAGGCTATTCGGCTATGACTGGGCACAACAGACAATCGGCTGCTCTGATGCCGCCG
TGTTCCGGCTGTCAGCGCAGGGGCGCCCGGTTCTTTTTGTCAAGACCGACCTGTCCGGTGCCCTGAATGA
ACTGCAAGACGAGGCAGCGCGGCTATCGTGGCTGGCCACGACGGGCGTTCCTTGCGCAGCTGTGCTCGAC
GTTGTCACTGAAGCGGGAAGGGACTGGCTGCTATTGGGCGAAGTGCCGGGGCAGGATCTCCTGTCATCTC
ACCTTGCTCCTGCCGAGAAAGTATCCATCATGGCTGATGCAATGCGGCGGCTGCATACGCTTGATCCGGC
TACCTGCCCATTCGACCACCAAGCGAAACATCGCATCGAGCGAGCACGTACTCGGATGGAAGCCGGTCTT
GTCGATCAGGATGATCTGGACGAAGAGCATCAGGGGCTCGCGCCAGCCGAACTGTTCGCCAGGCTCAAGG
CGAGCATGCCCGACGGCGAGGATCTCGTCGTGACCCATGGCGATGCCTGCTTGCCGAATATCATGGTGGA
AAATGGCCGCTTTTCTGGATTCATCGACTGTGGCCGGCTGGGTGTGGCGGACCGCTATCAGGACATAGCG
TTGGCTACCCGTGATATTGCTGAAGAGCTTGGCGGCGAATGGGCTGACCGCTTCCTCGTGCTTTACGGTA
TCGCCGCTCCCGATTCGCAGCGCATCGCCTTCTATCGCCTTCTTGACGAGTTCTTCTGAGCGGGACTCTG
GGGTTCGAAATGACCGACCAAGCGACGCCCAACCTGCCATCACGAGATTTCGATTCCACCGCCGCCTTCT
ATGAAAGGTTGGGCTTCGGAATCGTTTTCCGGGACGCCGGCTGGATGATCCTCCAGCGCGGGGATCTCAT
GCTGGAGTTCTTCGCCCACCCTAGGGGGAGGCTAACTGAAACACGGAAGGAGACAATACCGGAAGGAACC
CGCGCTATGACGGCAATAAAAAGACAGAATAAAACGCACGGTGTTGGGTCGTTTGTTCATAAACGCGGGG
TTCGGTCCCAGGGCTGGCACTCTGTCGATACCCCACCGAGACCCCATTGGGGCCAATACGCCCGCGTTTC
TTCCTTTTCCCCACCCCACCCCCCAAGTTCGGGTGAAGGCCCAGGGCTCGCAGCCAACGTCGGGGCGGCA
GGCCCTGCCATAGCCTCAGGTTACTCATATATACTTTAGATTGATTTAAAACTTCATTTTTAATTTAAAA
GGATCTAGGTGAAGATCCTTTTTGATAATCTCATGACCAAAATCCCTTAACGTGAGTTTTCGTTCCACTG
AGCGTCAGACCCCGTAGAAAAGATCAAAGGATCTTCTTGAGATCCTTTTTTTCTGCGCGTAATCTGCTGC
TTGCAAACAAAAAAACCACCGCTACCAGCGGTGGTTTGTTTGCCGGATCAAGAGCTACCAACTCTTTTTC
CGAAGGTAACTGGCTTCAGCAGAGCGCAGATACCAAATACTGTTCTTCTAGTGTAGCCGTAGTTAGGCCA
CCACTTCAAGAACTCTGTAGCACCGCCTACATACCTCGCTCTGCTAATCCTGTTACCAGTGGCTGCTGCC
AGTGGCGATAAGTCGTGTCTTACCGGGTTGGACTCAAGACGATAGTTACCGGATAAGGCGCAGCGGTCGG
GCTGAACGGGGGGTTCGTGCACACAGCCCAGCTTGGAGCGAACGACCTACACCGAACTGAGATACCTACA
GCGTGAGCTATGAGAAAGCGCCACGCTTCCCGAAGGGAGAAAGGCGGACAGGTATCCGGTAAGCGGCAGG
GTCGGAACAGGAGAGCGCACGAGGGAGCTTCCAGGGGGAAACGCCTGGTATCTTTATAGTCCTGTCGGGT
TTCGCCACCTCTGACTTGAGCGTCGATTTTTGTGATGCTCGTCAGGGGGGCGGAGCCTATGGAAAAACGC
CAGCAACGCGGCCTTTTTACGGTTCCTGGCCTTTTGCTGGCCTTTTGCTCACATGTTCTTTCCTGCGTTA
TCCCCTGATTCTGTGGATAACCGTATT
