>Addgene plasmid #34687 | K44A dynamin 2 pEGFP | addgene partial sequence | sequence record 42915 | CMV-F 5'-CGCAAATGGGCGGTAGGCGTG-3'
GTCAGATCCGCTAGCGCTACCGGACTCAGATCTCGAGCTCAAGCTTGGCACCATGGGCAACCGCGGGATG
GAAGAGCTCATCCCGCTGGTTAACAAGCTGCAGGACGCCTTCAGCTCCATCGGTCAGAGCTGCCACCTGG
ACCTGCCGCAGATCGCCGTGGTGGGCGGCCAGAGCGCCGGCGCGAGTTCGGTGCTCGAGAACTTCGTGGG
CCGGGACTTCCTTCCACGAGGATCAGGAATTGTCACCCGGAGGCCTCTCATTCTGCAGCTCATCTTTTCC
AAAACAGAATATGCGGAGTTTTTGCACTGCAAGTCCAAAAAGTTTACAGACTTTGATGAAGTCCGGCAGG
AGATCGAAGCAGAGACTGACCGGGTCACAGGCACCAACAAAGGCATCTCCCCGGTGCCCATCAACCTTCG
GGTCTATTCACCACACGTGTTGAACTTGACCCTCATCGACCTCCCAGGCATCACTAAGGTGCCAGTGGGG
GACCAGCCACCAGACATCGAGTACCAGATCAAGGACATGATCCTGCAGTTTATCAGCCGGGAGAGCAGCC
TCATTCTTGCCGTCACACCTGCCAACATGGACTTGGCCAACTCGGATGCCCTCAAGCTGGCCAAGGAGGT
GGACCCCCAAGGCCTGCGGACCATTGGTGTCATCACCAAGCTAGACCTGATGGATGAAGGCACAGATGCC
AGGGATGTCCTGGAGAACAAGCTCCTGCCCTTGAGAAGAGGCTACATCGGCGTGGTTAACCGCAGCCAGA
AAGACATCGAGGGCAGAAAGGACATCCGGGCAGCTCTGGCAGCTGAGAGG
