>Addgene plasmid #34687 | K44A dynamin 2 pEGFP | addgene partial sequence | sequence record 43500 | EGFP-N 5'-CGTCGCCGTCCAGCTCGACCAG-3'
TTGCTACCATGGTGGCGACCGGTGGATCCCGGGCCCGCGGTACCGTCGACTGCAGAATTCCCCCCAGAAC
ACTGTCCCCTGCAGCGTCGAGCAGGGACGGCTCGGCTGGGCGGATAATGGTGGGCCGGCTGGGCGCAGCA
GGCGCTCTTCTGCTGGGCACTCCTGGAGGGATCCCAGGGGGAATCCGTGCTGGCCGAGACGGTATCTGAG
GTGGCGCAGAGAAGGGGTCATTGTTGGCAAACACATTCTGTGGTCCAGGCCGGGATGGGATGGGGGGTGC
CGAGAAGGAGGATGTGGCCCCCACAGGCATAGGAATGAGGGGAGGCCCCGGTGTGGGGCCCCGCACTGCG
GGTGGGCGGCCCGGCGGGTGCACGCTGGACACAGGTCTGCGCTGTGGAGTGGGGCTGTGGCTGCTGGTGT
TCTGGAGCCAAGTATCATCGACAGGTGGGGGCACAGGCGTGGACACGGTGCTGGTGCTGATGTCCCCAAT
GATGTTGAGCGCTTCCTTGAGTGCATGGTACATGCGCAGCATATCGTCCCGCCGCTGAGCCTGCTCAGCT
GACTCCTCCATGAGGCTGCTCTGGTCTGCTGATGAGTACAGGTAGGCTAGCAGCTCATGGTGGATGAAGG
CCTTTGTGTTGTTGATCATGAGGTGCATGATGGTCTTTGGCATGAGGTCCCGGATGGACTTGTTGATGAT
GGCCACATAGGAGTCCACCAAGTTGCGGATGGTCTCCACCTGCCGCTCCAGCTGCGGGTCCATGGAGAAA
GTGTTCTCTT
